Addgene plasmid #157134: pD649-HAsp-CD27-COMP5AP-AviTag-9xHis
Purpose: Mammalian expression of cell-surface protein extracellular domain fused to COMP5AP-AviTag-9xHis. Protein is secreted from cells.
Depositing lab: Chris Garcia. Depositing organization: Stanford University. Publication: A Human IgSF Cell-Surface Interactome Reveals a Complex Network of Protein-Protein Interactions. Wojtowicz WM, Vielmetter J, Fernandes RA, Siepe DH, Eastman CL, Chisholm GB, Cox S, Klock H, Anderson PW, Rue SM, Miller JJ, Glaser SM, Bragstad ML, Vance J, Lam AW, Lesley SA, Zinn K, Garcia KC. Cell. 2020 Aug 20;182(4):1027-1043.e17. doi: 10.1016/j.cell.2020.07.025. PubMed 32822567.
Backbone
  Vector backbone: pD649
  Backbone size w/o insert (bp): 7153
  Vector type: Mammalian Expression
Growth in bacteria
  Bacterial resistance: Ampicillin, 100 μg/mL
  Growth temperature: 37°C
  Growth strain: DH5alpha
  Copy number: High Copy
Gene/Insert
  Gene/Insert name: CD27
  Species: H. sapiens (human)
  Insert size (bp): 516
  Entrez Gene: CD27 (a.k.a. S152, S152. LPFS2, T14, TNFRSF7, Tp55)
  Promoter: CMV/SP6
  Tag / fusion protein: COMP5AP-AviTag-9xHis (C terminal on backbone)
  Cloning method: Restriction Enzyme; 5′ cloning site GCGGCCGC (not destroyed); 3′ cloning site GGCGCGCC (not destroyed)
  Sequencing primers: 5′ ATTTAGGTGACACTATAG; 3′ CGTCGCACTCCATCACGGTG
Resource information
  A portion of this plasmid was derived from a plasmid made by: synthesis by ThermoFisher
Terms and licenses: Academic/Nonprofit Terms; Industry Terms: Not Available to Industry
Depositor comments: Some plasmids in this collection may have an IS4-like element ISVsa5 family transposase upstream of the CMV promoter.
How to cite: pD649-HAsp-CD27-COMP5AP-AviTag-9xHis was a gift from Chris Garcia (Addgene plasmid # 157134 ; http://n2t.net/addgene:157134 ; RRID:Addgene_157134)
