[The description below was written by a language model from this plasmid's Addgene catalogue record and pLannotate feature annotations shown in this document.]
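Description:
pD649-HAsp-CD27-COMP5AP-AviTag-9xHis is a mammalian expression plasmid built on the pD649 backbone for producing the extracellular domain of human CD27 (TNFRSF7, the receptor for CD70) as a secreted, multimerised fusion protein. It is propagated in E. coli as a high-copy plasmid through a ColE1/pUC-type origin and selected with ampicillin via a complete β-lactamase gene. The annotation also shows an SV40 early/EM7 promoter cassette driving a puromycin N-acetyltransferase sequence with an SV40 polyadenylation signal, which would allow drug selection in mammalian cells, although the catalogue entry does not mention this use. Short kanamycin-resistance, lacZα, ble and f1 ori matches are only fragments and are probably vestigial. The depositor notes that some plasmids in this collection may carry an IS4-like transposase insertion upstream of the CMV promoter; no such element is annotated here.

Expression is driven by the CMV enhancer and promoter, followed by a fragment of CMV intron A and an SP6 promoter that can serve for in vitro transcription or as a sequencing primer site. The open reading frame begins with a secretion signal: "HAsp" in the name, though the annotation tool matched this region to a fragment of a mouse IgH signal sequence. The roughly 516 bp CD27 ectodomain follows, cloned between retained restriction sites. It is fused at its C terminus to a segment of rat COMP, whose coiled coil drives pentamer assembly, then to human placental alkaline phosphatase, an AviTag for enzymatic biotinylation and a polyhistidine tag (9xHis by name, annotated as 8xHis), ending at a bGH polyadenylation signal. Pentamerisation raises avidity for weak binding partners, while the phosphatase provides an enzymatic readout. This suits the construct to screens for extracellular protein–protein interactions, in keeping with the cell-surface interactome study it comes from.
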