Features (pLannotate 1.2.2; 24 found; start..end, strand, type, name):
    119..143     -  CDS            KanR (fragment): aminoglycoside phosphotransferase; aph(3')-Ia; confers resistance to kanamycin
    254..842     +  rep_origin     ori: high-copy-number ColE1/pMB1/pBR322/pUC origin of replication
   1067..1084    +  terminator     rrnB T2 terminator (fragment): transcription terminator T2 from the E. coli rrnB gene
   1109..1128    -  CDS            lacZα (fragment): LacZα fragment of β-galactosidase; lacZ fragment
   1584..1600    +  protein_bind   lac operator: The lac repressor binds to the lac operator to inhibit transcription in E. coli. This inhibition can be relieved by adding lactose or isopropyl-β-D-thiogalactopyranoside (IPTG). lac repressor encoded by lacI
   1843..2146    +  enhancer       CMV enhancer: human cytomegalovirus immediate early enhancer
   2147..2350    +  promoter       CMV promoter: human cytomegalovirus (CMV) immediate early promoter
   2486..2529    +  intron         CMV intron (fragment): modified intron A from human cytomegalovirus
   2581..2599    +  promoter       SP6 promoter: promoter for bacteriophage SP6 RNA polymerase
   2603..2640    +  CDS            IgH signal sequence (fragment): signal sequence from the mouse immunoglobulin heavy chain variable region
   2746..3264    +  CDS            CD27 (fragment) (sequence partly withheld): CD27_HUMAN - Also known as TNFRSF7. Experimental evidence at protein level: Swiss-Prot protein existence level 1. Receptor for CD70/CD27L. May play a role in survival of activated T-cells. May play a role in apoptosis through association with SIVA1. From Homo sapiens (Human).
   3361..3540    +  CDS            Comp (fragment): COMP_RAT - Experimental evidence at protein level: Swiss-Prot protein existence level 1. May play a role in the structural integrity of cartilage via its interaction with other extracellular matrix proteins such as the collagens and fibronectin. Can mediate the interaction of chondrocytes with the cartilage extracellular matrix through interaction with cell surface integrin receptors. Could play a role in the pathogenesis of osteoarthritis. Potent suppressor of apoptosis in both primary chondrocytes and transformed cells. Suppresses apoptosis by blocking the activation of caspase-3 and by indu
   3528..4980    +  CDS            SEAP (fragment): secreted alkaline phosphatase from human placenta The natural enzyme has a C-terminal transmembrane sequence that is replaced by a GPI anchor.
   5005..5046    +  CDS            AviTag™ (fragment): peptide tag that allows for enzymatic biotinylation
   5050..5073    +  CDS            8xHis: 8xHis affinity tag
   5219..5330    +  polyA_signal   bGH poly(A) signal: bovine growth hormone polyadenylation signal
   5331..5439    +  rep_origin     f1 ori (fragment): f1 bacteriophage origin of replication; arrow indicates direction of (+) strand synthesis
   5453..5782    +  promoter       SV40 promoter: SV40 enhancer and early promoter
   5830..5877    +  promoter       EM7 promoter: synthetic bacterial promoter&nbsp
   5896..6495    +  CDS            PuroR (fragment): puromycin N-acetyltransferase; pac from Streptomyces; confers resistance to puromycin
   6505..6630    +  CDS            ble (fragment): BLE_KLEPN - Experimental evidence at protein level: Swiss-Prot protein existence level 1. Binding protein with a strong affinity to the bleomycin family of antibiotics. Binds to CL990; an antimitotic-antibiotic compound. From Klebsiella pneumoniae.
   6625..6746    +  polyA_signal   SV40 poly(A) signal: SV40 polyadenylation signal
   6799..7659    -  CDS            AmpR: β-lactamase; bla; confers resistance to ampicillin, carbenicillin, and related antibiotics
   7662..89      -  promoter       AmpR promoter (fragment) (across the origin): bla
>Addgene plasmid #157134 | pD649-HAsp-CD27-COMP5AP-AviTag-9xHis | addgene full sequence | sequence record 383698 | Addgene NGS Result
TTTCAATATTATTGAAGCATTTATCAGGGTTATTGTCTCATGAGCGGATACATATTTGAATGTATTTAGA
AAAATAAACAAATAGGGGTCAGTGTTACAACCAATTAACCAATTCTGAACATTATCGCGAGCCCATTTAT
ACCTGAATATGGCTCATAACACCCCTTGCTCATGACCAAAATCCCTTAACGTGAGTTACGCGCGCGTCGT
TCCACTGAGCGTCAGACCCCGTAGAAAAGATCAAAGGATCTTCTTGAGATCCTTTTTTTCTGCGCGTAAT
CTGCTGCTTGCAAACAAAAAAACCACCGCTACCAGCGGTGGTTTGTTTGCCGGATCAAGAGCTACCAACT
CTTTTTCCGAAGGTAACTGGCTTCAGCAGAGCGCAGATACCAAATACTGTTCTTCTAGTGTAGCCGTAGT
TAGCCCACCACTTCAAGAACTCTGTAGCACCGCCTACATACCTCGCTCTGCTAATCCTGTTACCAGTGGC
TGCTGCCAGTGGCGATAAGTCGTGTCTTACCGGGTTGGACTCAAGACGATAGTTACCGGATAAGGCGCAG
CGGTCGGGCTGAACGGGGGGTTCGTGCACACAGCCCAGCTTGGAGCGAACGACCTACACCGAACTGAGAT
ACCTACAGCGTGAGCTATGAGAAAGCGCCACGCTTCCCGAAGGGAGAAAGGCGGACAGGTATCCGGTAAG
CGGCAGGGTCGGAACAGGAGAGCGCACGAGGGAGCTTCCAGGGGGAAACGCCTGGTATCTTTATAGTCCT
GTCGGGTTTCGCCACCTCTGACTTGAGCGTCGATTTTTGTGATGCTCGTCAGGGGGGCGGAGCCTATGGA
AAAACGCCAGCAACGCGGCCTTTTTACGGTTCCTGGCCTTTTGCTGGCCTTTTGCTCACATGTTCTTTCC
TGCGTTATCCCCTGATTCTGTGGATAACCGTATTACCGCCTTTGAGTGAGCTGATACCGCTCGCCGCAGC
CGAACGACCGAGCGCAGCGAGTCAGTGAGCGAGGAAGCGGAAGGCGAGAGTAGGGAACTGCCAGGCATCA
AACTAAGCAGAAGGCCCCTGACGGATGGCCTTTTTGCGTTTCTACAAACTCTTTCTGTGTTGTAAAACGA
CGGCCAGTCTTAAGCTCGGGCCCCCTGGGCGGTTCTGATAACGAGTAATCGTTAATCCGCAAATAACGTA
AAAACCCGCTTCGGCGGGTTTTTTTATGGGGGGAGTTTAGGGAAAGAGCATTTGTCAGAATATTTAAGGG
CGCCTGTCACTTTGCTTGATATATGAGAATTATTTAACCTTATAAATGAGAAAAAAGCAACGCACTTTAA
ATAAGATACGTTGCTTTTTCGATTGATGAACACCTATAATTAAACTATTCATCTATTATTTATGATTTTT
TGTATATACAATATTTCTAGTTTGTTAAAGAGAATTAAGAAAATAAATCTCGAAAATAATAAAGGGAAAA
TCAGTTTTTGATATCAAAATTATACATGTCAACGATAATACAAAATATAATACAAACTATAAGATGTTAT
CAGTATTTATTATCATTTAGAATAAATTTTGTGTCGCCCTTAATTGTGAGCGGATAACAATTACGAGCTT
CATGCACAGTGGCGTTGACTCAATATTGGCCATTAGCCATATTATTCATTGGTTATATAGCATAAATCAA
TATTGGCTATTGGCCATTGCATACGTTGTATCTATATCATAATATGTACATTTATATTGGCTCATGTCCA
ATATGACCGCCATGTTGGCATTGATTATTGACTAGTTATTAATAGTAATCAATTACGGGGTCATTAGTTC
ATAGCCCATATATGGAGTTCCGCGTTACATAACTTACGGTAAATGGCCCGCCTGGCTGACCGCCCAACGA
CCCCCGCCCATTGACGTCAATAATGACGTATGTTCCCATAGTAACGCCAATAGGGACTTTCCATTGACGT
CAATGGGTGGAGTATTTACGGTAAACTGCCCACTTGGCAGTACATCAAGTGTATCATATGCCAAGTACGC
CCCCTATTGACGTCAATGACGGTAAATGGCCCGCCTGGCATTATGCCCAGTACATGACCTTATGGGACTT
TCCTACTTGGCAGTACATCTACGTATTAGTCATCGCTATTACCATGGTGATGCGGTTTTGGCAGTACATC
AATGGGCGTGGATAGCGGTTTGACTCACGGGGATTTCCAAGTCTCCACCCCATTGACGTCAATGGGAGTT
TGTTTTGGCACCAAAATCAACGGGACTTTCCAAAATGTCGTAACAACTCCGCCCCATTGACGCAAATGGG
CGGTAGGCGTGTACGGTGGGAGGTCTATATAAGCAGAGCTCGTTTAGTGAACCGTCAGATCGCCTGGAGA
CGCCATCCACGCTGTTTTGACCTCCATAGAAGACACCGGGACCGATCCAGCCTCCGCGGCCGGGAACGGT
GCATTGGAACGCGGATTCCCCGTGCCAAGAGTGACGTAAGTACCGCCTATAGAGTCTATAGGCCCACCCC
CTTGGCTTCGTTAGAACGCGGCTACAATTAATACATAACCTTATGTATCATACACATACGATTTAGGTGA
CACTATAGAATAACATCCACTTTGCCTTTCTCTCCACAGGTGTCCACTCCCAGGTCCAACTGCACCTCGG
TTCTATCGAAAACGCGCCTGCTAGCGCCACCATGAAGACCATCATTGCCCTGAGCTACATCTTCTGCCTG
GTGTTCGCTGCGGCCGCCGCA
[342 nt withheld, positions 2752-3093]
GCCCTGTCTCCTCATCCTCAGCCTACACATCTGCCCTACGTGTCCGAGATGCTGGAAGCCAGAACAGCCG
GACATATGCAGACCCTGGCCGACTTTAGACAGCTGCCTGCCAGAACACTGAGCACCCATTGGCCTCCACA
GAGAAGCCTGTGCAGCAGCGACTTCATCAGAGGCGCGCCGGAAGATCAAGTTGATCCAAGATTGATTGAT
GGCAAGGGCGGATCTCTGGAGGTGCTGTTCCAGGGACCAGGCGGAAGCGGCAATCCCGGCGGCGATCTGG
CCCCCCAGATGCTGCGCGAGCTGCAGGAGACCAATGCCGCCCTGCAGGACGTGCGCGAGCTGCTGCGCCA
CCGCGTGAAGGAGATCACCTTCCTGAAGAACACCGTGATGGAGTGCGACGCCTGCGGTATGCAGCCCTCT
AGAGGCTCCGGCTCCATCATCCCAGTTGAGGAGGAGAACCCGGACTTCTGGAACCGCGAGGCAGCCGAGG
CCCTGGGTGCCGCCAAGAAGCTGCAGCCTGCACAGACAGCCGCCAAGAACCTCATCATCTTCCTGGGCGA
TGGGATGGGGGTGTCTACGGTGACAGCTGCCAGGATCCTAAAAGGGCAGAAGAAGGACAAACTGGGGCCT
GAGATACCCCTGGCCATGGACCGCTTCCCATATGTGGCTCTGTCCAAGACATACAATGTAGACAAACATG
TGCCAGACAGTGGAGCCACAGCCACGGCCTACCTGTGCGGGGTCAAGGGCAACTTCCAGACCATTGGCTT
GAGTGCAGCCGCCCGCTTTAACCAGTGCAACACGACACGCGGCAACGAGGTCATCTCCGTGATGAATCGG
GCCAAGAAAGCAGGGAAGTCAGTGGGAGTGGTAACCACCACACGAGTGCAGCACGCCTCGCCAGCCGGCA
CCTACGCCCACACGGTGAACCGCAACTGGTACTCGGACGCCGACGTGCCTGCCTCGGCCCGCCAGGAGGG
GTGCCAGGACATCGCTACGCAGCTCATCTCCAACATGGACATTGACGTGATCCTAGGTGGAGGCCGAAAG
TACATGTTTCGCATGGGAACCCCAGACCCTGAGTACCCAGATGACTACAGCCAAGGTGGGACCAGGCTGG
ACGGGAAGAATCTGGTGCAGGAATGGCTGGCGAAGCGCCAGGGTGCCCGGTATGTGTGGAACCGCACTGA
GCTCATGCAGGCTTCCCTGGACCCGTCTGTGACCCATCTCATGGGTCTCTTTGAGCCTGGAGACATGAAA
TACGAGATCCACCGAGACTCCACACTGGACCCCTCCCTGATGGAGATGACAGAGGCTGCCCTGCGCCTGC
TGAGCAGGAACCCCCGCGGCTTCTTCCTCTTCGTGGAGGGTGGTCGCATCGACCATGGTCATCATGAAAG
CAGGGCTTACCGGGCACTGACTGAGACGATCATGTTCGACGACGCCATTGAGAGGGCGGGCCAGCTCACC
AGCGAGGAGGACACGCTGAGCCTCGTCACTGCCGACCACTCCCACGTCTTCTCCTTCGGAGGCTACCCCC
TGCGAGGGAGCTCCATCTTCGGGCTGGCCCCTGGCAAGGCCCGGGACAGGAAGGCCTACACGGTCCTCCT
ATACGGAAACGGTCCAGGCTATGTGCTCAAGGACGGCGCCCGGCCGGATGTTACCGAGAGCGAGAGCGGG
AGCCCCGAGTATCGGCAGCAGTCAGCAGTGCCCCTGGACGAAGAGACCCACGCAGGCGAGGACGTGGCGG
TGTTCGCGCGCGGCCCGCAGGCGCACCTGGTTCACGGCGTGCAGGAGCAGACCTTCATAGCGCACGTCAT
GGCCTTCGCCGCCTGCCTGGAGCCCTACACCGCCTGCGACCTGGCGCCCCCCGCCGGCACCACCGACGCC
GCGCACCCGGGTGGCGGAGGACTGAACGACATCTTCGAGGCTCAGAAAATCGAATGGCACGAACATCACC
ATCACCATCACCATCACCATTAAGGCCGGCCTGTAGTCACTGGCACAACGCGTTACCCGGTAAGCCAATC
GGGTATACACGGTCGTCATACTGCAGACAGGGTTCTTCTACTTTGCAAGATAGTCTTGAGTAGTAAAATA
AATAGATAGAGAAAATCAGCCTCGACTGTGCCTTCTAGTTGCCAGCCATCTGTTGTTTGCCCCTCCCCCG
TGCCTTCCTTGACCCTGGAAGGTGCCACTCCCACTGTCCTTTCCTAATAAAATGAGGAAATTGCATCACA
ACACTCAACCCTATCTCGGTCTATTCTTTTGATTTATAAGGGATTTTGCCGATTTCGGCCTATTGGTTAA
AAAATGAGCTGATTTAACAAAAATTTAACGCGAATTAATTCTGTGGAATGTGTGTCAGTTAGGGTGTGGA
AAGTCCCCAGGCTCCCCAGCAGGCAGAAGTATGCAAAGCATGCATCTCAATTAGTCAGCAACCAGGTGTG
GAAAGTCCCCAGGCTCCCCAGCAGGCAGAAGTATGCAAAGCATGCATCTCAATTAGTCAGCAACCATAGT
CCCGCCCCTAACTCCGCCCATCCCGCCCCTAACTCCGCCCAGTTCCGCCCATTCTCCGCCCCATGGCTGA
CTAATTTTTTTTATTTATGCAGAGGCCGAGGCCGCCTCTGCCTCTGAGCTATTCCAGAAGTAGTGAGGAG
GCTTTTTTGGAGGCCTAGGCTTTTGCAAAAAGCTCCCGGGAGCTTGTATATCCATTTTCGGATCTGATCA
GCACGTGTTGACAATTAATCATCGGCATAGTATATCGGCATAGTATAATACGACAAGGTGAGGAACTAAA
CCATGACCGAGTACAAGCCCACGGTGCGCCTCGCCACCCGCGACGACGTCCCCAGGGCCGTACGCACCCT
CGCCGCCGCGTTCGCCGACTACCCCGCCACGCGCCACACCGTCGATCCGGACCGCCACATCGAGCGGGTC
ACCGAGCTGCAAGAACTCTTCCTCACGCGCGTCGGGCTCGACATCGGCAAGGTGTGGGTCGCGGACGACG
GCGCCGCGGTGGCGGTCTGGACCACGCCGGAGAGCGTCGAAGCGGGGGCGGTGTTCGCCGAGATCGGCCC
GCGCATGGCCGAGTTGAGCGGTTCCCGGCTGGCCGCGCAGCAACAGATGGAAGGCCTCCTGGCGCCGCAC
CGGCCCAAGGAGCCCGCGTGGTTCCTGGCCACCGTCGGCGTCTCGCCCGACCACCAGGGCAAGGGTCTGG
GCAGCGCCGTCGTGCTCCCCGGAGTGGAGGCGGCCGAGCGCGCCGGGGTGCCCGCCTTCCTGGAGACATC
CGCGCCCCGCAACCTCCCCTTCTACGAGCGGCTCGGCTTCACCGTCACCGCCGACGTCGAGGTGCCCGAA
GGACCGCGCACCTGGTGCATGACCCGCAAGCCCGGTGCCTGACACGTGCTACGAGATTTCGATTCCACCG
CCGCCTTCTATGAAAGGTTGGGCTTCGGAATCGTTTTCCGGGACGCCGGCTGGATGATCCTCCAGCGCGG
GGATCTCATGCTGGAGTTCTTCGCCCACCCCAACTTGTTTATTGCAGCTTATAATGGTTACAAATAAAGC
AATAGCATCACAAATTTCACAAATAAAGCATTTTTTTCACTGCATTCTAGTTGTGGTTTGTCCAAACTCA
TCAATGTATCTTATCATGTCTGTATACCGTCGACCTCTAGCTAGAGCTTGGCGTAATCATGGTCATTACC
AATGCTTAATCAGTGAGGCACCTATCTCAGCGATCTGTCTATTTCGTTCATCCATAGTTGCCTGACTCCC
CGTCGTGTAGATAACTACGATACGGGAGGGCTTACCATCTGGCCCCAGCGCTGCGATGATACCGCGAGAA
CCACGCTCACCGGCTCCGGATTTATCAGCAATAAACCAGCCAGCCGGAAGGGCCGAGCGCAGAAGTGGTC
CTGCAACTTTATCCGCCTCCATCCAGTCTATTAATTGTTGCCGGGAAGCTAGAGTAAGTAGTTCGCCAGT
TAATAGTTTGCGCAACGTTGTTGCCATCGCTACAGGCATCGTGGTGTCACGCTCGTCGTTTGGTATGGCT
TCATTCAGCTCCGGTTCCCAACGATCAAGGCGAGTTACATGATCCCCCATGTTGTGCAAAAAAGCGGTTA
GCTCCTTCGGTCCTCCGATCGTTGTCAGAAGTAAGTTGGCCGCAGTGTTATCACTCATGGTTATGGCAGC
ACTGCATAATTCTCTTACTGTCATGCCATCCGTAAGATGCTTTTCTGTGACTGGTGAGTACTCAACCAAG
TCATTCTGAGAATAGTGTATGCGGCGACCGAGTTGCTCTTGCCCGGCGTCAATACGGGATAATACCGCGC
CACATAGCAGAACTTTAAAAGTGCTCATCATTGGAAAACGTTCTTCGGGGCGAAAACTCTCAAGGATCTT
ACCGCTGTTGAGATCCAGTTCGATGTAACCCACTCGTGCACCCAACTGATCTTCAGCATCTTTTACTTTC
ACCAGCGTTTCTGGGTGAGCAAAAACAGGAAGGCAAAATGCCGCAAAAAAGGGAATAAGGGCGACACGGA
AATGTTGAATACTCATATTCTTCCTT
