>Addgene plasmid #157134 | pD649-HAsp-CD27-COMP5AP-AviTag-9xHis | depositor partial sequence | sequence record 303378 | insert (extracellular domain)
GCA
[342 nt withheld, positions 4-345]
GCCCTGTCTCCTCATCCTCAGCCTACACATCTGCCCTACGTGTCCGAGATGCTGGAAGCCAGAACAGCCG
GACATATGCAGACCCTGGCCGACTTTAGACAGCTGCCTGCCAGAACACTGAGCACCCATTGGCCTCCACA
GAGAAGCCTGTGCAGCAGCGACTTCATCAGA
